>Addgene plasmid #177323 | pBT005 | addgene full sequence | sequence record 354293 | Addgene NGS Result
CTGCAGTTTACGGCTAGCTCAGCCCTAGGTATTATGCTAGCGAATTCATTAAAGAGGAGAAAGGTACCAT
GGGGCCCGCTTCTAACTTTACTCAGTTCGTTCTCGTCGACAATGGCGGAACTGGCGACGTGACTGTCGCC
CCAAGCAACTTCGCTAACGGGATCGCTGAATGGATCAGCTCTAACTCGCGTTCACAGGCTTACAAAGTAA
CCTGTAGCGTTCGTCAGAGCTCTGCGCAGAATCGCAAATACACCATCAAAGTCGAGGTGCCTAAAGGCGC
CTGGCGTTCGTACTTAAATATGGAACTAACCATTCCAATTTTCGCCACGAATTCCGACTGCGAGCTTATT
GTTAAGGCAATGCAAGGTCTCCTAAAAGATGGAAACCCGATTCCCTCAGCAATCGCAGCAAACTCCGGCA
TCTACGGTGGCGGAGGTAGCATGTCCCATCAGAAAATTATTCAGGATCTTATCGCATGGATTGACGAGCA
TATTGACCAGCCGCTTAACATTGATGTAGTCGCAAAAAAATCAGGCTATTCAAAGTGGTACTTGCAACGA
ATGTTCCGCACGGTGACGCATCAGACGCTTGGCGATTACATTCGCCAACGCCGCCTGTTACTGGCCGCCG
TTGAGTTGCGCACCACCGAGCGTCCGATTTTTGATATCGCAATGGACCTGGGTTATGTCTCGCAGCAGAC
CTTCTCCCGCGTTTTCGCGCGGCAGTTTGATCGCACTCCCAGCGATTATCGCCACCGCCTGTAAGCGGCC
GCCACGCAAAAAACCCCGCTTCGGCGGGGTTTTTTCGCCCTAGGGATATATTCCGCTTCCTCGCTCACTG
ACTCGCTACGCTCGGTCGTTCGACTGCGGCGAGCGGAAATGGCTTACGAACGGGGCGGAGATTTCCTGGA
AGATGCCAGGAAGATACTTAACAGGGAAGTGAGAGGGCCGCGGCAAAGCCGTTTTTCCATAGGCTCCGCC
CCCCTGACAAGCATCACGAAATCTGACGCTCAAATCAGTGGTGGCGAAACCCGACAGGACTATAAAGATA
CCAGGCGTTTCCCCCTGGCGGCTCCCTCGTGCGCTCTCCTGTTCCTGCCTTTCGGTTTACCGGTGTCATT
CCGCTGTTATGGCCGCGTTTGTCTCATTCCACGCCTGACACTCAGTTCCGGGTAGGCAGTTCGCTCCAAG
CTGGACTGTATGCACGAACCCCCCGTTCAGTCCGACCGCTGCGCCTTATCCGGTAACTATCGTCTTGAGT
CCAACCCGGAAAGACATGCAAAAGCACCACTGGCAGCAGCCACTGGTAATTGATTTAGAGGAGTTAGTCT
TGAAGTCATGCGCCGGTTAAGGCTAAACTGAAAGGACAAGTTTTGGTGACTGCGCTCCTCCAAGCCAGTT
ACCTCGGTTCAAAGAGTTGGTAGCTCAGAGAACCTTCGAAAAACCGCCCTGCAAGGCGGTTTTTTCGTTT
TCAGAGCAAGAGATTACGCGCAGACCAAAACGATCTCAAGAAGATCATCTTATTAATCAGATAAAATATT
TCTAGATTTCAGTGCAATTTATCTCTTCAAATGTAGCACCTGAAGTCAGCCTAGTGCTTGGATTCTCACC
AATAAAAAACGCCCGGCGGCAACCGAGCGTTCTGAACAAATCCAGATGGAGTTCTGAGGTCATTACTGGA
TCTATCAACAGGAGTCCAAGCGAGCTCGATATCAAATTACGCCCCGCCCTGCCACTCATCGCAGTACTGT
TGTAATTCATTAAGCATTCTGCCGACATGGAAGCCATCACAAACGGCATGATGAACCTGAATCGCCAGCG
GCATCAGCACCTTGTCGCCTTGCGTATAATATTTGCCCATGGTGAAAACGGGGGCGAAGAAGTTGTCCAT
ATTGGCCACGTTTAAATCAAAACTGGTGAAACTCACCCAGGGATTGGCTGAGACGAAAAACATATTCTCA
ATAAACCCTTTAGGGAAATAGGCCAGGTTTTCACCGTAACACGCCACATCTTGCGAATATATGTGTAGAA
ACTGCCGGAAATCGTCGTGGTATTCACTCCAGAGCGATGAAAACGTTTCAGTTTGCTCATGGAAAACGGT
GTAACAAGGGTGAACACTATCCCATATCACCAGCTCACCGTCTTTCATTGCCATACGAAATTCCGGATGA
GCATTCATCAGGCGGGCAAGAATGTGAATAAAGGCCGGATAAAACTTGTGCTTATTTTTCTTTACGGTCT
TTAAAAAGGCCGTAATATCCAGCTGAACGGTCTGGTTATAGGTACATTGAGCAACTGACTGAAATGCCTC
AAAATGTTCTTTACGATGCCATTGGGATATATCAACGGTGGTATATCCAGTGATTTTTTTCTCCATTTTA
GCTTCCTTAGCTCCTGAAAATCTCGATAACTCAAAAAATACGCCCGGTAGTGATCTTATTTCATTATGGT
GAAAGTTGGAACCTCTTACGTGCCGATCAACGTCTCATTTTCGCCTAATTCCTAATTTTTGTTGGAGCGC
CCGGAAGAGAGTCAATTCAGGGTGGTGAAT
Features (pLannotate 1.2.2; 8 found; start..end, strand, type, name):
     78..425     +  CDS            CAPSD_BPMS2 (fragment): Experimental evidence at protein level: Swiss-Prot protein existence level 1. Acts as a translational repressor of viral replicase synthesis late in infection. This latter function is the result of capsid protein interaction with an RNA hairpin which contains the replicase ribosome-binding site. From Escherichia phage MS2 (Bacteriophage MS2).
    441..761     +  CDS            soxS: SOXS_ECOLI - Experimental evidence at protein level: Swiss-Prot protein existence level 1. Transcriptional activator of the superoxide response regulon of E.coli that includes at least 10 genes such as sodA, nfo, zwf and micF. Binds the DNA sequence 5'-GCACN(7)CAA-3'. It also facilitates the subsequent binding of RNA polymerase to the micF and the nfo promoters. From Escherichia coli (strain K12).
    821..876     -  rep_origin     RSF ori (fragment): Plasmids containing the RSF 1030 origin of replication can be propagated in E. coli cells that contain additional plasmids with compatible origins.
    964..1509    -  rep_origin     p15A ori: Plasmids containing the medium-copy-number p15A origin of replication can be propagated in E. coli cells that contain a second plasmid with the ColE1 origin.
   1602..1696    -  terminator     lambda t0 terminator: transcription terminator from phage lambda
   1720..2376    -  CDS            cat: CAT_ECOLX - Experimental evidence at protein level: Swiss-Prot protein existence level 1. This enzyme is an effector of chloramphenicol resistance in bacteria. From Escherichia coli. This protein is used as a marker in many commonly used cloning vectors, such as pACYC184.
   2377..2479    -  promoter       cat promoter: promoter of the E. coli cat gene encoding chloramphenicol acetyltransferase
   2516..2550    +  promoter       lacIq promoter (fragment): lacI (mutant); In the lacIq allele, a single base change in the promoter boosts expression of the lacI gene about 10-fold.
