[The description below was written by a language model from this plasmid's Addgene catalogue record and pLannotate feature annotations shown in this document.]
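Description:
pBT005 is a compact (about 2.5 kb) bacterial expression plasmid that supplies the MCP-SoxS(R93A) activator component used in bacterial CRISPR activation systems. It is built on a p15A backbone, whose medium-copy origin allows it to coexist in E. coli with a second plasmid carrying a ColE1-type origin. It is selected with chloramphenicol through a cat gene driven by its own cat promoter and followed by the lambda t0 terminator. The feature table also flags a short RSF ori fragment next to the p15A origin; at only a few dozen bases this is most likely a homology hit rather than a functional second origin.

The payload is a single fusion reading frame. The MS2 bacteriophage coat protein (MCP) sits at the N terminus and is followed, after a short gap consistent with a linker, by E. coli SoxS carrying the R93A substitution. MCP binds a specific RNA hairpin from phage MS2, while SoxS is a transcriptional activator of the superoxide response regulon that helps recruit RNA polymerase to promoters. In CRISPRa designs, such a fusion is generally recruited to a guide RNA bearing MS2 hairpins, so that a dCas9 complex brings the activation domain to a target promoter; the guide RNA and dCas9 are not encoded here and would have to be supplied separately. The record does not explain the purpose of the R93A mutation.

The promoter driving the fusion is not clearly stated. The only annotation upstream, across the circular junction, is a short fragment resembling the lacIq promoter, and no terminator is annotated after soxS. The associated work concerns multi-layer CRISPRa/i circuits in cell-free and bacterial systems.
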