Addgene plasmid #177323: pBT005
Purpose: MCP-SoxS (R93A) expression
Depositing lab: James Carothers. Depositing organization: University of Washington. Publication: Multi-layer CRISPRa/i circuits for dynamic genetic programs in cell-free and bacterial systems. Tickman BI, Burbano DA, Chavali VP, Kiattisewee C, Fontana J, Khakimzhan A, Noireaux V, Zalatan JG, Carothers JM. Cell Syst. 2021 Nov 17. pii: S2405-4712(21)00419-1. doi: 10.1016/j.cels.2021.10.008. PubMed 34800362.
Backbone
  Vector backbone: p15A
Growth in bacteria
  Bacterial resistance: Chloramphenicol, 25 μg/mL
  Growth temperature: 37°C
  Growth strain: DH5alpha
  Copy number: Unknown
Gene/Insert
  Gene/Insert name: SoxS
  Species: E. coli
  Mutation: R93A
  Tag / fusion protein: MCP (MS2 Coat Protein) (N terminal on insert)
Terms and licenses: Academic/Nonprofit Terms; Industry Terms: Not Available to Industry
How to cite: pBT005 was a gift from James Carothers (Addgene plasmid # 177323 ; http://n2t.net/addgene:177323 ; RRID:Addgene_177323)
